>Addgene plasmid #113234 | pAW212 | addgene full sequence | sequence record 217648 | Addgene NGS Result
GGGGAATTGTGAGCGGATAACAATTCCCCTGTAGAAATAATTTTGTTTAACTTTAATAAGGAGATATACC
ATGGCGATGACCTGGCTTCCCCTTAATCCCATTCCACTCAAAGATCGCGTCTCCATGATCTTTCTGCAAT
ATGGGCAGATCGATGTAATAGATGGCGCGTTTGTACTTATCGACAAGACAGGGATCCGCACTCATATTCC
TGTTGGCTCGGTTGCCTGCATCATGCTGGAACCTGGTACACGGGTTTCGCATGCAGCTGTACGCCTGGCT
GCGCAAGTTGGAACATTGTTGGTATGGGTGGGGGAAGCGGGCGTTCGTGTTTATGCTTCTGGTCAGCCTG
GAGGTGCGCGTTCAGATAAGCTGCTCTATCAGGCAAAACTTGCTCTGGATGAAGATTTGCGTCTGAAGGT
CGTACGTAAAATGTTTGAACTTCGGTTTGGAGAACCTGCGCCTGCCCGGCGCTCCGTAGAGCAACTCAGA
GGTATAGAAGGCAGTCGCGTGCGGGCAACCTACGCACTTCTGGCGAAGCAATACGGCGTGACATGGAATG
GACGTCGCTACGATCCGAAAGACTGGGAAAAGGGCGATACGATCAACCAATGCATTAGCGCTGCAACTTC
CTGTTTATACGGCGTAACTGAAGCGGCGATACTTGCAGCTGGTTATGCACCAGCTATTGGGTTTGTGCAT
ACAGGAAAGCCTCTTTCCTTTGTTTACGATATTGCAGACATCATTAAATTTGACACTGTTGTACCGAAAG
CTTTTGAGATAGCGCGTCGTAACCCTGGTGAGCCGGACCGGGAAGTCCGTTTGGCGTGCAGGGATATTTT
TCGCAGTAGTAAAACATTAGCCAAATTGATTCCGCTTATAGAGGACGTGCTTGCCGCTGGAGAAATACAA
CCGCCGGCCCCACCTGAAGATGCACAGCCTGTTGCCATTCCGCTTCCTGTTTCACTGGGAGATGCAGGCC
ATCGCTCGAGCTGAAGGAGATATACC
[282 nt withheld, positions 1007-1288]
TGAGCGGCCGCACTCGAGTCTGGTAAAGAAACCGCTGCTGCGAAATTTGAACGCCAGCACATGGACTCGT
CTACTAGCGCAGCTTAATTAACCTAGGCTGCTGCCACCGCTGAGCAATAACTAGCATAACCCCTTGGGGC
CTCTAAACGGGTCTTGAGGGGTTTTTTGCTGAAACCTCAGGCATTTGAGAAGCACACGGTCACACTGCTT
CCGGTAGTCAATAAACCGGTAAACCAGCAATAGACATAAGCGGCTATTTAACGACCCTGCCCTGAACCGA
CGACCGGGTCATCGTGGCCGGATCTTGCGGCCCCTCGGCTTGAACGAATTGTTAGACATTATTTGCCGAC
TACCTTGGTGATCTCGCCTTTCACGTAGTGGACAAATTCTTCCAACTGATCTGCGCGCGAGGCCAAGCGA
TCTTCTTCTTGTCCAAGATAAGCCTGTCTAGCTTCAAGTATGACGGGCTGATACTGGGCCGGCAGGCGCT
CCATTGCCCAGTCGGCAGCGACATCCTTCGGCGCGATTTTGCCGGTTACTGCGCTGTACCAAATGCGGGA
CAACGTAAGCACTACATTTCGCTCATCGCCAGCCCAGTCGGGCGGCGAGTTCCATAGCGTTAAGGTTTCA
TTTAGCGCCTCAAATAGATCCTGTTCAGGAACCGGATCAAAGAGTTCCTCCGCCGCTGGACCTACCAAGG
CAACGCTATGTTCTCTTGCTTTTGTCAGCAAGATAGCCAGATCAATGTCGATCGTGGCTGGCTCGAAGAT
ACCTGCAAGAATGTCATTGCGCTGCCATTCTCCAAATTGCAGTTCGCGCTTAGCTGGATAACGCCACGGA
ATGATGTCGTCGTGCACAACAATGGTGACTTCTACAGCGCGGAGAATCTCGCTCTCTCCAGGGGAAGCCG
AAGTTTCCAAAAGGTCGTTGATCAAAGCTCGCCGCGTTGTTTCATCAAGCCTTACGGTCACCGTAACCAG
CAAATCAATATCACTGTGTGGCTTCAGGCCGCCATCCACTGCGGAGCCGTACAAATGTACGGCCAGCAAC
GTCGGTTCGAGATGGCGCTCGATGACGCCAACTACCTCTGATAGTTGAGTCGATACTTCGGCGATCACCG
CTTCCCTCATACTCTTCCTTTTTCAATATTATTGAAGCATTTATCAGGGTTATTGTCTCATGAGCGGATA
CATATTTGAATGTATTTAGAAAAATAAACAAATAGCTAGCTCACTCGGTCGCTACGCTCCGGGCGTGAGA
CTGCGGCGGGCGCTGCGGACACATACAAAGTTACCCACAGATTCCGTGGATAAGCAGGGGACTAACATGT
GAGGCAAAACAGCAGGGCCGCGCCGGTGGCGTTTTTCCATAGGCTCCGCCCTCCTGCCAGAGTTCACATA
AACAGACGCTTTTCCGGTGCATCTGTGGGAGCCGTGAGGCTCAACCATGAATCTGACAGTACGGGCGAAA
CCCGACAGGACTTAAAGATCCCCACCGTTTCCGGCGGGTCGCTCCCTCTTGCGCTCTCCTGTTCCGACCC
TGCCGTTTACCGGATACCTGTTCCGCCTTTCTCCCTTACGGGAAGTGTGGCGCTTTCTCATAGCTCACAC
ACTGGTATCTCGGCTCGGTGTAGGTCGTTCGCTCCAAGCTGGGCTGTAAGCAAGAACTCCCCGTTCAGCC
CGACTGCTGCGCCTTATCCGGTAACTGTTCACTTGAGTCCAACCCGGAAAAGCACGGTAAAACGCCACTG
GCAGCAGCCATTGGTAACTGGGAGTTCGCAGAGGATTTGTTTAGCTAAACACGCGGTTGCTCTTGAAGTG
TGCGCCAAAGTCCGGCTACACTGGAAGGACAGATTTGGTTGCTGTGCTCTGCGAAAGCCAGTTACCACGG
TTAAGCAGTTCCCCAACTGACTTAACCTTCGATCAAACCACCTCCCCAGGTGGTTTTTTCGTTTACAGGG
CAAAAGATTACGCGCAGAAAAAAAGGATCTCAAGAAGATCCTTTGATCTTTTCTACTGAACCGCTCTAGA
TACCTTTTTAATCAATGGATTAAGTACTCTTTAACATAATGGATGTGTTGTTTGTGTGATACTATAAAGT
TCCATCATTGTGACTGGCTTAAAAAATCATTAATTAATAATAGGTTATGTTTAGAGTGTTCCCCGCGCCA
GCGGGGATAAACCGAGCACAAATATCATCGCTCAATCTAGATTTCAGTGCAATTTATCTCTTCAAATGTA
GCACCTGAAGTCAGCCCCATACGATATAAGTTGTAATTCTCATGTTAGTCATGCCCCGCGCCCACCGGAA
GGAGCTGACTGGGTTGAAGGCTCTCAAGGGCATCGGTCGAGATCCCGGTGCCTAATGAGTGAGCTAACTT
ACATTAATTGCGTTGCGCTCACTGCCCGCTTTCCAGTCGGGAAACCTGTCGTGCCAGCTGCATTAATGAA
TCGGCCAACGCGCGGGGAGAGGCGGTTTGCGTATTGGGCGCCAGGGTGGTTTTTCTTTTCACCAGTGAGA
CGGGCAACAGCTGATTGCCCTTCACCGCCTGGCCCTGAGAGAGTTGCAGCAAGCGGTCCACGCTGGTTTG
CCCCAGCAGGCGAAAATCCTGTTTGATGGTGGTTAACGGCGGGATATAACATGAGCTGTCTTCGGTATCG
TCGTATCCCACTACCGAGATGTCCGCACCAACGCGCAGCCCGGACTCGGTAATGGCGCGCATTGCGCCCA
GCGCCATCTGATCGTTGGCAACCAGCATCGCAGTGGGAACGATGCCCTCATTCAGCATTTGCATGGTTTG
TTGAAAACCGGACATGGCACTCCAGTCGCCTTCCCGTTCCGCTATCGGCTGAATTTGATTGCGAGTGAGA
TATTTATGCCAGCCAGCCAGACGCAGACGCGCCGAGACAGAACTTAATGGGCCCGCTAACAGCGCGATTT
GCTGGTGACCCAATGCGACCAGATGCTCCACGCCCAGTCGCGTACCGTCTTCATGGGAGAAAATAATACT
GTTGATGGGTGTCTGGTCAGAGACATCAAGAAATAACGCCGGAACATTAGTGCAGGCAGCTTCCACAGCA
ATGGCATCCTGGTCATCCAGCGGATAGTTAATGATCAGCCCACTGACGCGTTGCGCGAGAAGATTGTGCA
CCGCCGCTTTACAGGCTTCGACGCCGCTTCGTTCTACCATCGACACCACCACGCTGGCACCCAGTTGATC
GGCGCGAGATTTAATCGCCGCGACAATTTGCGACGGCGCGTGCAGGGCCAGACTGGAGGTGGCAACGCCA
ATCAGCAACGACTGTTTGCCCGCCAGTTGTTGTGCCACGCGGTTGGGAATGTAATTCAGCTCCGCCATCG
CCGCTTCCACTTTTTCCCGCGTTTTCGCAGAAACGTGGCTGGCCTGGTTCACCACGCGGGAAACGGTCTG
ATAAGAGACACCGGCATACTCTGCGACATCGTATAACGTTACTGGTTTCACATTCACCACCCTGAATTGA
CTCTCTTCCGGGCGCTATCATGCCATACCGCGAAAGGTTTTGCGCCATTCGATGGTGTCCGGGATCTCGA
CGCTCTCCCTTATGCGACTCCTGCATTAGGAAATTAATACGACTCACTATA
Features (pLannotate 1.2.2; 16 found; start..end, strand, type, name):
      3..27      +  protein_bind   lac operator: The lac repressor binds to the lac operator to inhibit transcription in E. coli. This inhibition can be relieved by adding lactose or isopropyl-β-D-thiogalactopyranoside (IPTG). lac repressor encoded by lacI
     42..64      +  RBS            RBS: efficient ribosome binding site from bacteriophage T7 gene 10 (Olins and Rangwala, 1989)
     77..991     +  CDS            ygbT: CAS1_ECOLI - Also known as cas1. Experimental evidence at protein level: Swiss-Prot protein existence level 1. CRISPR (clustered regularly interspaced short palindromic repeat), is an adaptive immune system that provides protection against mobile genetic elements (viruses, transposable elements and conjugative plasmids) (PubMed:21255106, PubMed:24920831, PubMed:24793649). CRISPR clusters contain sequences complementary to antecedent mobile elements and target invading nucleic acids. CRISPR clusters are transcribed and processed into CRISPR RNA (crRNA). The Cas1-Cas2 complex is involved in CRIS
   1007..1288    +  CDS            ygbF (sequence withheld): CAS2_ECOLI - Also known as cas2. Experimental evidence at protein level: Swiss-Prot protein existence level 1. CRISPR (clustered regularly interspaced short palindromic repeat), is an adaptive immune system that provides protection against mobile genetic elements (viruses, transposable elements and conjugative plasmids) (PubMed:21255106, PubMed:24920831, PubMed:24793649). CRISPR clusters contain sequences complementary to antecedent mobile elements and target invading nucleic acids. CRISPR clusters are transcribed and processed into CRISPR RNA (crRNA). The Cas1-Cas2 complex is involved in CRIS
   1313..1354    +  CDS            S-Tag (fragment): affinity and epitope tag derived from pancreatic ribonuclease A
   1384..1401    +  CDS            SET1 (fragment): solubility-enhancement tag derived from T7 phage gene 10B
   1409..1456    +  terminator     T7 terminator: transcription terminator for bacteriophage T7 RNA polymerase
   1627..2418    -  CDS            SmR: aminoglycoside adenylyltransferase (Murphy, 1985); aadA; confers resistance to spectinomycin and streptomycin
   2419..2510    -  promoter       AmpR promoter: bla
   2558..3296    -  rep_origin     CloDF13 ori: Plasmids containing the CloDF13 (CDF) origin of replication can be propagated in E. coli cells that contain additional plasmids with compatible origins.
   3574..3638    -  CDS            TcR (fragment): tetracycline efflux protein; tet; confers resistance to tetracycline
   3653..3674    -  protein_bind   CAP binding site: CAP binding activates transcription in the presence of cAMP. E. coli catabolite activator protein
   3687..4769    -  CDS            lacI: lac repressor; lacI; The lac repressor binds to the lac operator to inhibit transcription in E. coli. This inhibition can be relieved by adding lactose or isopropyl-β-D-thiogalactopyranoside (IPTG).
   4770..4847    -  promoter       lacI promoter: lacI
   4855..4890    -  CDS            TcR (fragment): tetracycline efflux protein; tet; confers resistance to tetracycline
   4893..2       +  promoter       T7 promoter (across the origin): promoter for bacteriophage T7 RNA polymerase
