[The description below was written by a language model from this plasmid's Addgene catalogue record and pLannotate feature annotations shown in this document.]
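Description:
pAW212 is a low-copy bacterial expression plasmid of about 4.9 kb built on the pCDF1b backbone, made to co-express the untagged E. coli CRISPR adaptation proteins Cas1 and Cas2 alongside a CRISPR leader-repeat target. It replicates from the CloDF13 (CDF) origin, which is compatible with other common origins and so allows it to be maintained together with additional plasmids in the same cell. Selection is by streptomycin through the aadA aminoglycoside adenylyltransferase gene (SmR), which is annotated downstream of an AmpR (bla) promoter.

The expression cassette is a standard T7/lac arrangement. A T7 promoter followed by a lac operator and the T7 gene 10 ribosome binding site drives cas1 (ygbT) and then cas2 (ygbF) in tandem on one strand, ending at a T7 terminator. A plasmid-borne lacI gene with its own promoter supplies repressor, so expression should be IPTG-inducible in a host that provides T7 RNA polymerase. Short S-Tag and SET1 fragments annotated between cas2 and the terminator appear to be backbone remnants, consistent with the catalogue description of the proteins as untagged. The small TcR fragments are likewise probably incidental matches.

The third insert is a 154 bp E. coli leader-repeat element carrying a GGTAG-to-CCATC substitution in the leader. The automated feature table does not annotate this element, so its position in the plasmid cannot be stated from the record. The Cas1-Cas2 complex integrates new spacers at the leader-proximal repeat, so the plasmid supplies both the integrase and a mutated integration site. This design suits testing how the altered leader motif affects spacer acquisition, in line with the associated structural work on the CRISPR integration complex.
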