Addgene plasmid #113234: pAW212
Purpose: E. coli expression vector for untagged E. coli Cas1 + Cas2 with CRISPR array, leader GGTAG->CCATC
Depositing lab: Jennifer Doudna. Depositing organization: University of California, Berkeley. Publication: Structures of the CRISPR genome integration complex. Wright AV, Liu JJ, Knott GJ, Doxzen KW, Nogales E, Doudna JA. Science. 2017 Sep 15;357(6356):1113-1118. doi: 10.1126/science.aao0679. Epub 2017 Jul 20. PubMed 28729350.
Backbone
  Vector backbone: pCDF1b
  Backbone size w/o insert (bp): 4000
  Total vector size (bp): 4909
  Vector type: Bacterial Expression
Growth in bacteria
  Bacterial resistance: Streptomycin, 50 μg/mL
  Growth temperature: 37°C
  Growth strain: DH5alpha
  Copy number: Low Copy
Gene/Insert 1
  Gene/Insert name: Cas1
  Species: E. coli
  Insert size (bp): 924
Gene/Insert 2
  Gene/Insert name: Cas2
  Species: E. coli
  Insert size (bp): 285
Gene/Insert 3
  Gene/Insert name: Leader-repeat
  Species: E. coli
  Insert size (bp): 154
  Mutation: GGTAG->CCATC
Terms and licenses: Academic/Nonprofit Terms; Industry Terms: Not Available to Industry
How to cite: pAW212 was a gift from Jennifer Doudna (Addgene plasmid # 113234 ; http://n2t.net/addgene:113234 ; RRID:Addgene_113234)
